Addgene plasmid #214278: pIRES-mCerulean-FRB-Cdc42/N12-Cdc42/13C(Q61L)-FKBP-mVenus-CAAX
Purpose: Express split-Cdc42 fragments that are fused with CIDs and FPs
Depositing lab: Cliff Stains. Depositing organization: University of Virginia. Publication: Standardized Parts for Activation of Small GTPase Signaling in Living Cells. He Y, Faulkner BM, Roberti MA, Bassford DK, Stains C. Angew Chem Int Ed Engl. 2024 Jul 26:e202403499. doi: 10.1002/anie.202403499. PubMed 39058298.
Backbone
  Vector backbone: pIRES
  Backbone manufacturer: Takara Bio
  Backbone size w/o insert (bp): 6105
  Vector type: Mammalian Expression
  Selectable markers: Neomycin (select with G418)
Growth in bacteria
  Bacterial resistance: Ampicillin, 100 μg/mL
  Growth temperature: 37°C
  Growth strain: NEB Stable
  Copy number: High Copy
Gene/Insert 1
  Gene/Insert name: Split-Cdc42 fragments fused with CIDs and FPs (alt name: mCerulean-FRB-Cdc42/N12)
  Species: H. sapiens (human)
  Insert size (bp): 1098
  Entrez Gene: CDC42 (a.k.a. CDC42Hs, G25K, TKS)
  Promoter: CMV
  Tag / fusion protein: mCerulean (on insert 1) (N terminal on insert)
  Cloning method: Restriction Enzyme; 5′ cloning site NheI (not destroyed); 3′ cloning site EcoRI (not destroyed)
  Sequencing primers: 5′ n/a
Gene/Insert 2
  Gene/Insert name: Split-Cdc42 fragments fused with CIDs and FPs (alt name: Cdc42/13C(Q61L)-FKBP-mVenus-CAAX)
  Species: H. sapiens (human)
  Insert size (bp): 1710
  Mutation: Cdc42-Q61L
  Entrez Gene: CDC42 (a.k.a. CDC42Hs, G25K, TKS)
  Promoter: CMV
  Tag / fusion protein: mVenus (on insert 2) (C terminal on insert)
  Cloning method: Restriction Enzyme; 5′ cloning site XbaI (not destroyed); 3′ cloning site NotI (not destroyed)
  Sequencing primers: 5′ n/a
Terms and licenses: Academic/Nonprofit Terms; Industry Terms: Not Available to Industry
Depositor comments: The plasmid will express two separate inserts, which include split-GTPase fragments that are fused with different CIDs and FPs
How to cite: pIRES-mCerulean-FRB-Cdc42/N12-Cdc42/13C(Q61L)-FKBP-mVenus-CAAX was a gift from Cliff Stains (Addgene plasmid # 214278 ; http://n2t.net/addgene:214278 ; RRID:Addgene_214278)
