[The description below was written by a language model from this plasmid's Addgene catalogue record and pLannotate feature annotations shown in this document.]
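Description:
pIRES-mCerulean-FRB-Cdc42/N12-Cdc42/13C(Q61L)-FKBP-mVenus-CAAX is a bicistronic mammalian expression plasmid built on the pIRES backbone (about 8.9 kb in the sequenced record). It is propagated in E. coli through a high-copy ColE1/pUC-type origin with ampicillin resistance (AmpR) and also carries an f1 origin. An SV40 promoter-driven neo cassette with a synthetic poly(A) signal allows G418 selection of transfected mammalian cells.

A single CMV enhancer/promoter followed by a chimeric intron drives one transcript that encodes two separate proteins. The first open reading frame fuses mCerulean to the FRB rapamycin-binding domain and a short N-terminal fragment of human Cdc42 (N12). An EMCV IRES then directs translation of the second reading frame, which consists of the remaining C-terminal portion of Cdc42 (13C) carrying the constitutively activating Q61L mutation, followed by FKBP, mVenus and a CAAX motif. A CAAX motif typically provides a lipidation signal for membrane anchoring, although it is not annotated separately in the feature table. The automated annotation labels the FKBP segment as the F36V variant (DmrB), whereas the catalogue record simply names FKBP, so the exact variant should be confirmed from the sequence. An SV40 poly(A) signal terminates the transcript, and T7 and T3 promoters flank the expression region.

The design is a split-GTPase system. The two Cdc42 fragments are presumably inactive on their own, and the FRB/FKBP chemically induced dimerization pair brings them together to reassemble active Cdc42 on addition of a dimerizer. The cyan and yellow fluorescent proteins let each fragment's expression and localization be tracked separately. The record describes the plasmid as a tool for expressing split-Cdc42 fragments for small-molecule-controlled activation of GTPase signaling in living cells.
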