Features (pLannotate 1.2.2; 25 found; start..end, strand, type, name):
    201..578     +  enhancer       CMV enhancer: human cytomegalovirus immediate early enhancer
    579..790     +  promoter       CMV promoter: human cytomegalovirus (CMV) immediate early promoter
    951..1083    +  intron         chimeric intron: chimera between introns from human β-globin and immunoglobulin heavy chain genes
   1128..1146    +  promoter       T7 promoter: promoter for bacteriophage T7 RNA polymerase
   1152..1868    +  CDS            mCerulean: mCerulean is a basic (constitutively fluorescent) cyan fluorescent protein published in 2005, derived from Aequorea victoria. It is reported to be a very rapidly-maturing monomer.
   1892..2159    +  CDS            FRB (fragment) (sequence partly withheld): FKBP-rapamycin binding domain of human FRAP
   2214..2249    +  CDS            Cdc42 (Q61L) (fragment): constitutively active mutant of human Rho family small GTPase Cdc42
   2420..2882    +  misc_feature   IRES: internal ribosome entry site (IRES) of the encephalomyocarditis virus (EMCV)
   2916..3415    +  CDS            Cdc42 (Q61L) (fragment): constitutively active mutant of human Rho family small GTPase Cdc42
   3519..3839    +  CDS            DmrB: F36V mutant of FK506-binding protein FKBP12 binds synthetic ligands that do not bind wild-type FKBP
   3864..4577    +  CDS            mVenus: mVenus is a basic (constitutively fluorescent) yellow fluorescent protein published in 2006, derived from Aequorea victoria. It is reported to be a rapidly-maturing monomer with moderate acid sensitivity.
   4634..4651    -  promoter       T3 promoter (fragment): promoter for bacteriophage T3 RNA polymerase
   4669..4790    -  polyA_signal   SV40 poly(A) signal: SV40 polyadenylation signal
   4813..4881    -  CDS            large T antigen (fragment): large T antigen from SV40 (simian virus 40)
   4905..4972    +  CDS            lacZα (fragment): LacZα fragment of β-galactosidase; lacZ fragment
   4976..5404    +  rep_origin     f1 ori (sequence partly withheld): f1 bacteriophage origin of replication; arrow indicates direction of (+) strand synthesis
   5432..5483    -  misc_feature   bom (fragment): basis of mobility region from pBR322
   5548..5905    +  promoter       SV40 promoter: SV40 enhancer and early promoter
   5956..6747    +  CDS            neo: KKA2_KLEPN - Also known as kan, nptII. Experimental evidence at protein level: Swiss-Prot protein existence level 1. Resistance to kanamycin, neomycin, paromomycin, ribostamycin, butirosin and gentamicin B. From Klebsiella pneumoniae.
   6814..6862    +  polyA_signal   poly(A) signal: synthetic polyadenylation signal
   6882..6936    -  misc_feature   bom (fragment): basis of mobility region from pBR322
   7038..7073    -  CDS            rop (fragment): Rop protein, which maintains plasmids at low copy number; rop
   7168..7272    +  promoter       AmpR promoter: bla
   7273..8133    +  CDS            AmpR: β-lactamase; bla; confers resistance to ampicillin, carbenicillin, and related antibiotics
   8304..8892    +  rep_origin     ori: high-copy-number ColE1/pMB1/pBR322/pUC origin of replication
>Addgene plasmid #214278 | pIRES-mCerulean-FRB-Cdc42/N12-Cdc42/13C(Q61L)-FKBP-mVenus-CAAX | addgene full sequence | sequence record 422249 | Addgene NGS Result
GCGGCCTTTTTACGGTTCCTGGCCTTTTGCTGGCCTTTTGCTCACATGGCTCGACAGATCTTCAATATTG
GCCATTAGCCATATTATTCATTGGTTATATAGCATAAATCAATATTGGCTATTGGCCATTGCATACGTTG
TATCTATATCATAATATGTACATTTATATTGGCTCATGTCCAATATGACCGCCATGTTGGCATTGATTAT
TGACTAGTTATTAATAGTAATCAATTACGGGGTCATTAGTTCATAGCCCATATATGGAGTTCCGCGTTAC
ATAACTTACGGTAAATGGCCCGCCTGGCTGACCGCCCAACGACCCCCGCCCATTGACGTCAATAATGACG
TATGTTCCCATAGTAACGCCAATAGGGACTTTCCATTGACGTCAATGGGTGGAGTATTTACGGTAAACTG
CCCACTTGGCAGTACATCAAGTGTATCATATGCCAAGTCCGCCCCCTATTGACGTCAATGACGGTAAATG
GCCCGCCTGGCATTATGCCCAGTACATGACCTTACGGGACTTTCCTACTTGGCAGTACATCTACGTATTA
GTCATCGCTATTACCATGGTGATGCGGTTTTGGCAGTACACCAATGGGCGTGGATAGCGGTTTGACTCAC
GGGGATTTCCAAGTCTCCACCCCATTGACGTCAATGGGAGTTTGTTTTGGCACCAAAATCAACGGGACTT
TCCAAAATGTCGTAACAACTGCGATCGCCCGCCCCGTTGACGCAAATGGGCGGTAGGCGTGTACGGTGGG
AGGTCTATATAAGCAGAGCTCGTTTAGTGAACCGTCAGATCACTAGAAGCTTTATTGCGGTAGTTTATCA
CAGTTAAATTGCTAACGCAGTCAGTGCTTCTGACACAACAGTCTCGAACTTAAGCTGCAGTGACTCTCTT
AAGGTAGCCTTGCAGAAGTTGGTCGTGAGGCACTGGGCAGGTAAGTATCAAGGTTACAAGACAGGTTTAA
GGAGACCAATAGAAACTGGGCTTGTCGAGACAGAGAAGACTCTTGCGTTTCTGATAGGCACCTATTGGTC
TTACTGACATCCACTTTGCCTTTCTCTCCACAGGTGTCCACTCCCAGTTCAATTACAGCTCTTAAGGCTA
GAGTACTTAATACGACTCACTATAGGCTAGCATGGTGAGCAAGGGCGAGGAGCTGTTCACCGGGGTGGTG
CCCATCCTGGTCGAGCTGGACGGCGACGTAAACGGCCACAAGTTCAGCGTGTCCGGCGAGGGCGAGGGCG
ATGCCACCTACGGCAAGCTGACCCTGAAGTTCATCTGCACCACCGGCAAGCTGCCCGTGCCCTGGCCCAC
CCTCGTGACCACCCTGACCTGGGGCGTGCAGTGCTTCGCCCGCTACCCCGACCACATGAAGCAGCACGAC
TTCTTCAAGTCCGCCATGCCCGAAGGCTACGTCCAGGAGCGCACCATCTTCTTCAAGGACGACGGCAACT
ACAAGACCCGCGCCGAGGTGAAGTTCGAGGGCGACACCCTGGTGAACCGCATCGAGCTGAAGGGCATCGA
CTTCAAGGAGGACGGCAACATCCTGGGGCACAAGCTGGAGTACAACGCCATCAGCGACAACGTCTATATC
ACCGCCGACAAGCAGAAGAACGGCATCAAGGCCAACTTCAAGATCCGCCACAACATCGAGGACGGCAGCG
TGCAGCTCGCCGACCACTACCAGCAGAACACCCCCATCGGCGACGGCCCCGTGCTGCTGCCCGACAACCA
CTACCTGAGCACCCAGTCCAAGCTGAGCAAAGACCCCAACGAGAAGCGCGATCACATGGTCCTGCTGGAG
TTCGTGACCGCCGCCGGGATCACTCTCGGCATGGACGAGCTGTACAAGGGCGGTGGCTCATCTGGCGGAG
GT
[270 nt withheld, positions 1893-2162]
CAGATCTCGTACGCGTCCCGGGGCGGTGGCTCATCTGGCGGAGGTGAGCTCCAGACAATTAAGTGTGTTG
TTGTGGGCGATGGTGCTTAAGAATTCACGCGTCGAGCATGCATCTAGGGCGGCCAATTCCGCCCCTCTCC
CCCCCCCCCCTCTCCCTCCCCCCCCCCTAACGTTACTGGCCGAAGCCGCTTGGAATAAGGCCGGTGTGCG
TTTGTCTATATGTTATTTTCCACCATATTGCCGTCTTTTGGCAATGTGAGGGCCCGGAAACCTGGCCCTG
TCTTCTTGACGAGCATTCCTAGGGGTCTTTCCCCTCTCGCCAAAGGAATGCAAGGTCTGTTGAATGTCGT
GAAGGAAGCAGTTCCTCTGGAAGCTTCTTGAAGACAAACAACGTCTGTAGCGACCCTTTGCAGGCAGCGG
AACCCCCCACCTGGCGACAGGTGCCTCTGCGGCCAAAAGCCACGTGTATAAGATACACCTGCAAAGGCGG
CACAACCCCAGTGCCACGTTGTGAGTTGGATAGTTGTGGAAAGAGTCAAATGGCTCTCCTCAAGCGTATT
CAACAAGGGGCTGAAGGATGCCCAGAAGGTACCCCATTGTATGGGATCTGATCTGGGGCCTCGGTGCACA
TGCTTTACATGTGTTTAGTCGAGGTTAAAAAAACGTCTAGGCCCCCCGAACCACGGGGACGTGGTTTTCC
TTTGAAAAACACGATGATAAGCTTGCCACAACCCGGGATCCTCTAGAATGGGGGTTGGTAAAACATGTCT
CCTGATATCCTACACAACAAACAAATTTCCATCGGAGTATGTACCGACTGTTTTTGACAACTATGCAGTC
ACAGTTATGATTGGTGGAGAACCATATACTCTTGGACTTTTTGATACTGCAGGGCTAGAGGATTATGACA
GATTACGACCGCTGAGTTATCCACAAACAGATGTATTTCTAGTCTGTTTTTCAGTGGTCTCTCCATCTTC
ATTTGAAAACGTGAAAGAAAAGTGGGTGCCTGAGATAACTCACCACTGTCCAAAGACTCCTTTCTTGCTT
GTTGGGACTCAAATTGATCTCAGAGATGACCCCTCTACTATTGAGAAACTTGCCAAGAACAAACAGAAGC
CTATCACTCCAGAGACTGCTGAAAAGCTGGCCCGTGACCTGAAGGCTGTCAAGTATGTGGAGTGTTCTGC
ACTTACACAGAGAGGTCTGAAGAATGTGTTTGATGAGGCTATCCTAGCTGCCCTCGAGCCTCCGGAAACT
CAACCCGGGGATCCCAATTGGGAGCTCGTGTACACGGCGCGCCTGCAGGGAGGTGGCTCATCTGGCGGAG
GTCAGATCTCGTACGCGTCCCGGGGCGGAGTGCAGGTGGAAACCATCTCCCCAGGAGACGGGCGCACCTT
CCCCAAGCGCGGCCAGACCTGCGTGGTGCACTACACCGGGATGCTTGAAGATGGAAAGAAATTTGATTCC
TCCCGGGACAGAAACAAGCCCTTTAAGTTTATGCTAGGCAAGCAGGAGGTGATCCGAGGCTGGGAAGAAG
GGGTTGCCCAGATGAGTGTGGGTCAGAGAGCCAAACTGACTATATCTCCAGATTATGCCTATGGTGCCAC
TGGGCACCCAGGCATCATCCCACCACATGCCACTCTCGTCTTCGATGTGGAGCTTCTAAAACTGGAAGGC
GGTGGCTCATCTGGCGGAGGTGTGAGCAAGGGCGAGGAGCTGTTCACCGGGGTGGTGCCCATCCTGGTCG
AGCTGGACGGCGACGTAAACGGCCACAAGTTCAGCGTGTCCGGCGAGGGCGAGGGCGATGCCACCTACGG
CAAGCTGACCCTGAAGCTCATCTGCACCACCGGCAAGCTGCCCGTGCCCTGGCCCACCCTCGTGACCACC
CTCGGCTACGGCCTGCAGTGCTTCGCCCGCTACCCCGACCACATGAAGCAGCACGACTTCTTCAAGTCCG
CCATGCCCGAAGGCTACGTCCAGGAGCGCACCATCTTCTTCAAGGACGACGGCAACTACAAGACCCGCGC
CGAGGTGAAGTTCGAGGGCGACACCCTGGTGAACCGCATCGAGCTGAAGGGCATCGACTTCAAGGAGGAC
GGCAACATCCTGGGGCACAAGCTGGAGTACAACTACAACAGCCACAACGTCTATATCACCGCCGACAAGC
AGAAGAACGGCATCAAGGCCAACTTCAAGATCCGCCACAACATCGAGGACGGCGGCGTGCAGCTCGCCGA
CCACTACCAGCAGAACACCCCCATCGGCGACGGCCCCGTGCTGCTGCCCGACAACCACTACCTGAGCTAC
CAGTCCAAGCTGAGCAAAGACCCCAACGAGAAGCGCGATCACATGGTCCTGCTGGAGTTCGTGACCGCCG
CCGGGATCACTCTCGGCATGGACGAGCTGTACAAGAAAAAAAAGAAGAAAAAGAGCAAGACCAAATGCGT
GATTATGTAAGCGGCCGCTTCCCTTTAGTGAGGGTTAATGCTTCGAGCAGACATGATAAGATACATTGAT
GAGTTTGGACAAACCACAACTAGAATGCAGTGAAAAAAATGCTTTATTTGTGAAATTTGTGATGCTATTG
CTTTATTTGTAACCATTATAAGCTGCAATAAACAAGTTAACAACAACAATTGCATTCATTTTATGTTTCA
GGTTCAGGGGGAGATGTGGGAGGTTTTTTAAAGCAAGTAAAACCTCTACAAATGTGGTAAAATCCGATAA
GGATCGATCCGGGCTGGCGTAATAGCGAAGAGGCCCGCACCGATCGCCCTTCCCAACAGTTGCGCAGCCT
GAATGGCGAATGG
[124 nt withheld, positions 4976-5099]
C
[91 nt withheld, positions 5101-5191]
A
[49 nt withheld, positions 5193-5241]
CCTTTGACGTTGGAGTCCACGTTCTTT
[37 nt withheld, positions 5269-5305]
ACCCTATCTCGGTCTATTCTTTTGATTTATAAGGGATTTTGCCGATTTCGGCCTATTGGTTAAAAAATGA
GCTGATTTAACAAAAATTTAACGCGAATTTTAACAAAATATTAACGCTTACAATTTCCTGATGCGGTATT
TTCTCCTTACGCATCTGTGCGGTATTTCACACCGCATACGCGGATCTGCGCAGCACCATGGCCTGAAATA
ACCTCTGAAAGAGGAACTTGGTTAGGTACCTTCTGAGGCGGAAAGAACCAGCTGTGGAATGTGTGTCAGT
TAGGGTGTGGAAAGTCCCCAGGCTCCCCAGCAGGCAGAAGTATGCAAAGCATGCATCTCAATTAGTCAGC
AACCAGGTGTGGAAAGTCCCCAGGCTCCCCAGCAGGCAGAAGTATGCAAAGCATGCATCTCAATTAGTCA
GCAACCATAGTCCCGCCCCTAACTCCGCCCATCCCGCCCCTAACTCCGCCCAGTTCCGCCCATTCTCCGC
CCCATGGCTGACTAATTTTTTTTATTTATGCAGAGGCCGAGGCCGCCTCGGCCTCTGAGCTATTCCAGAA
GTAGTGAGGAGGCTTTTTTGGAGGCCTAGGCTTTTGCAAAAAGCTTGATTCTTCTGACACAACAGTCTCG
AACTTAAGGCTAGAGCCACCATGATTGAACAAGATGGATTGCACGCAGGTTCTCCGGCCGCTTGGGTGGA
GAGGCTATTCGGCTATGACTGGGCACAACAGACAATCGGCTGCTCTGATGCCGCCGTGTTCCGGCTGTCA
GCGCAGGGGCGCCCGGTTCTTTTTGTCAAGACCGACCTGTCCGGTGCCCTGAATGAACTGCAGGACGAGG
CAGCGCGGCTATCGTGGCTGGCCACGACGGGCGTTCCTTGCGCAGCTGTGCTCGACGTTGTCACTGAAGC
GGGAAGGGACTGGCTGCTATTGGGCGAAGTGCCGGGGCAGGATCTCCTGTCATCTCACCTTGCTCCTGCC
GAGAAAGTATCCATCATGGCTGATGCAATGCGGCGGCTGCATACGCTTGATCCGGCTACCTGCCCATTCG
ACCACCAAGCGAAACATCGCATCGAGCGAGCACGTACTCGGATGGAAGCCGGTCTTGTCGATCAGGATGA
TCTGGACGAAGAGCATCAGGGGCTCGCGCCAGCCGAACTGTTCGCCAGGCTCAAGGCGCGCATGCCCGAC
GGCGAGGATCTCGTCGTGACCCATGGCGATGCCTGCTTGCCGAATATCATGGTGGAAAATGGCCGCTTTT
CTGGATTCATCGACTGTGGCCGGCTGGGTGTGGCGGACCGCTATCAGGACATAGCGTTGGCTACCCGTGA
TATTGCTGAAGAGCTTGGCGGCGAATGGGCTGACCGCTTCCTCGTGCTTTACGGTATCGCCGCTCCCGAT
TCGCAGCGCATCGCCTTCTATCGCCTTCTTGACGAGTTCTTCTGAGCGGGACTCTGGGGTTCGAAATGAC
CGACCAAGCGACGCCCAACCTGCCATCACGATGGCCGCAATAAAATATCTTTATTTTCATTACATCTGTG
TGTTGGTTTTTTGTGTGAATCGATAGCGATAAGGATCCGCGTATGGTGCACTCTCAGTACAATCTGCTCT
GATGCCGCATAGTTAAGCCAGCCCCGACACCCGCCAACACCCGCTGACGCGCCCTGACGGGCTTGTCTGC
TCCCGGCATCCGCTTACAGACAAGCTGTGACCGTCTCCGGGAGCTGCATGTGTCAGAGGTTTTCACCGTC
ATCACCGAAACGCGCGAGACGAAAGGGCCTCGTGATACGCCTATTTTTATAGGTTAATGTCATGATAATA
ATGGTTTCTTAGACGTCAGGTGGCACTTTTCGGGGAAATGTGCGCGGAACCCCTATTTGTTTATTTTTCT
AAATACATTCAAATATGTATCCGCTCATGAGACAATAACCCTGATAAATGCTTCAATAATATTGAAAAAG
GAAGAGTATGAGTATTCAACATTTCCGTGTCGCCCTTATTCCCTTTTTTGCGGCATTTTGCCTTCCTGTT
TTTGCTCACCCAGAAACGCTGGTGAAAGTAAAAGATGCTGAAGATCAGTTGGGTGCACGAGTGGGTTACA
TCGAACTGGATCTCAACAGCGGTAAGATCCTTGAGAGTTTTCGCCCCGAAGAACGTTTTCCAATGATGAG
CACTTTTAAAGTTCTGCTATGTGGCGCGGTATTATCCCGTATTGACGCCGGGCAAGAGCAACTCGGTCGC
CGCATACACTATTCTCAGAATGACTTGGTTGAGTACTCACCAGTCACAGAAAAGCATCTTACGGATGGCA
TGACAGTAAGAGAATTATGCAGTGCTGCCATAACCATGAGTGATAACACTGCGGCCAACTTACTTCTGAC
AACGATCGGAGGACCGAAGGAGCTAACCGCTTTTTTGCACAACATGGGGGATCATGTAACTCGCCTTGAT
CGTTGGGAACCGGAGCTGAATGAAGCCATACCAAACGACGAGCGTGACACCACGATGCCTGTAGCAATGG
CAACAACGTTGCGCAAACTATTAACTGGCGAACTACTTACTCTAGCTTCCCGGCAACAATTAATAGACTG
GATGGAGGCGGATAAAGTTGCAGGACCACTTCTGCGCTCGGCCCTTCCGGCTGGCTGGTTTATTGCTGAT
AAATCTGGAGCCGGTGAGCGTGGGTCTCGCGGTATCATTGCAGCACTGGGGCCAGATGGTAAGCCCTCCC
GTATCGTAGTTATCTACACGACGGGGAGTCAGGCAACTATGGATGAACGAAATAGACAGATCGCTGAGAT
AGGTGCCTCACTGATTAAGCATTGGTAACTGTCAGACCAAGTTTACTCATATATACTTTAGATTGATTTA
AAACTTCATTTTTAATTTAAAAGGATCTAGGTGAAGATCCTTTTTGATAATCTCATGACCAAAATCCCTT
AACGTGAGTTTTCGTTCCACTGAGCGTCAGACCCCGTAGAAAAGATCAAAGGATCTTCTTGAGATCCTTT
TTTTCTGCGCGTAATCTGCTGCTTGCAAACAAAAAAACCACCGCTACCAGCGGTGGTTTGTTTGCCGGAT
CAAGAGCTACCAACTCTTTTTCCGAAGGTAACTGGCTTCAGCAGAGCGCAGATACCAAATACTGTTCTTC
TAGTGTAGCCGTAGTTAGGCCACCACTTCAAGAACTCTGTAGCACCGCCTACATACCTCGCTCTGCTAAT
CCTGTTACCAGTGGCTGCTGCCAGTGGCGATAAGTCGTGTCTTACCGGGTTGGACTCAAGACGATAGTTA
CCGGATAAGGCGCAGCGGTCGGGCTGAACGGGGGGTTCGTGCACACAGCCCAGCTTGGAGCGAACGACCT
ACACCGAACTGAGATACCTACAGCGTGAGCTATGAGAAAGCGCCACGCTTCCCGAAGGGAGAAAGGCGGA
CAGGTATCCGGTAAGCGGCAGGGTCGGAACAGGAGAGCGCACGAGGGAGCTTCCAGGGGGAAACGCCTGG
TATCTTTATAGTCCTGTCGGGTTTCGCCACCTCTGACTTGAGCGTCGATTTTTGTGATGCTCGTCAGGGG
GGCGGAGCCTATGGAAAAACGCCAGCAAC
